>Addgene plasmid #118699 | Lenti_MS2_P65_HSF1_2A_puro | addgene full sequence | sequence record 230405 | Addgene NGS Result
CGTACGGCCACCATGGCTTCAAACTTTACTCAGTTCGTGCTCGTGGACAATGGTGGGACAGGGGATGTGA
CAGTGGCTCCTTCTAATTTCGCTAATGGGGTGGCAGAGTGGATCAGCTCCAACTCACGGAGCCAGGCCTA
CAAGGTGACATGCAGCGTCAGGCAGTCTAGTGCCCAGAAGAGAAAGTATACCATCAAGGTGGAGGTCCCC
AAAGTGGCTACCCAGACAGTGGGCGGAGTCGAACTGCCTGTCGCCGCTTGGAGGTCCTACCTGAACATGG
AGCTCACTATCCCAATTTTCGCTACCAATTCTGACTGTGAACTCATCGTGAAGGCAATGCAGGGGCTCCT
CAAAGACGGTAATCCTATCCCTTCCGCCATCGCCGCTAACTCAGGTATCTACAGCGCTGGAGGAGGTGGA
AGCGGAGGAGGAGGAAGCGGAGGAGGAGGTAGCGGACCTAAGAAAAAGAGGAAGGTGGCGGCCGCTGGAT
CCCCTTCAGGGCAGATCAGCAACCAGGCCCTGGCTCTGGCCCCTAGCTCCGCTCCAGTGCTGGCCCAGAC
TATGGTGCCCTCTAGTGCTATGGTGCCTCTGGCCCAGCCACCTGCTCCAGCCCCTGTGCTGACCCCAGGA
CCACCCCAGTCACTGAGCGCTCCAGTGCCCAAGTCTACACAGGCCGGCGAGGGGACTCTGAGTGAAGCTC
TGCTGCACCTGCAGTTCGACGCTGATGAGGACCTGGGAGCTCTGCTGGGGAACAGCACCGATCCCGGAGT
GTTCACAGATCTGGCCTCCGTGGACAACTCTGAGTTTCAGCAGCTGCTGAATCAGGGCGTGTCCATGTCT
CATAGTACAGCCGAACCAATGCTGATGGAGTACCCCGAAGCCATTACCCGGCTGGTGACCGGCAGCCAGC
GGCCCCCCGACCCCGCTCCAACTCCCCTGGGAACCAGCGGCCTGCCTAATGGGCTGTCCGGAGATGAAGA
CTTCTCAAGCATCGCTGATATGGACTTTAGTGCCCTGCTGTCACAGATTTCCTCTAGTGGGCAGGGAGGA
GGTGGAAGCGGCTTCAGCGTGGACACCAGTGCCCTGCTGGACCTGTTCAGCCCCTCGGTGACCGTGCCCG
ACATGAGCCTGCCTGACCTTGACAGCAGCCTGGCCAGTATCCAAGAGCTCCTGTCTCCCCAGGAGCCCCC
CAGGCCTCCCGAGGCAGAGAACAGCAGCCCGGATTCAGGGAAGCAGCTGGTGCACTACACAGCGCAGCCG
CTGTTCCTGCTGGACCCCGGCTCCGTGGACACCGGGAGCAACGACCTGCCGGTGCTGTTTGAGCTGGGAG
AGGGCTCCTACTTCTCCGAAGGGGACGGCTTCGCCGAGGACCCCACCATCTCCCTGCTGACAGGCTCGGA
GCCTCCCAAAGCCAAGGACCCCACTGTCTCCTGTACAGGCAGTGGAGAGGGCAGAGGAAGTCTGCTAACA
TGCGGTGACGTCGAGGAGAATCCTGGCCCAACCGAGTACAAGCCCACGGTGCGCCTCGCCACCCGCGACG
ACGTCCCCAGGGCCGTACGCACCCTCGCCGCCGCGTTCGCCGACTACCCCGCCACGCGCCACACCGTCGA
TCCGGACCGCCACATCGAGCGGGTCACCGAGCTGCAAGAACTCTTCCTCACGCGCGTCGGGCTCGACATC
GGCAAGGTGTGGGTCGCGGACGACGGCGCCGCGGTGGCGGTCTGGACCACGCCGGAGAGCGTCGAAGCGG
GGGCGGTTTTCGCCGAGATCGGCCCGCGCATGGCCGAGTTGAGCGGTTCCCGGCTGGCCGCGCAGCAACA
GATGGAAGGCCTCCTGGCGCCGCACCGGCCCAAGGAGCCCGCGTGGTTCCTGGCCACCGTCGGCGTCTCG
CCCGACCACCAGGGCAAGGGTCTGGGCAGCGCCGTCGTGCTCCCCGGAGTGGAGGCGGCCGAGCGCGCCG
GGGTGCCCGCCTTCCTGGAGACCTCCGCGCCCCGCAACCTCCCCTTCTACGAGCGGCTCGGCTTCACCGT
CACCGCCGACGTCGAGGTGCCCGAAGGACCGCGCACCTGGTGCATGACCCGCAAGCCCGGTGCCTGACGA
TATCAAGCTTATCGGTAATCAACCTCTGGATTACAAAATTTGTGAAAGATTGACTGGTATTCTTAACTAT
GTTGCTCCTTTTACGCTATGTGGATACGCTGCTTTAATGCCTTTGTATCATGCTATTGCTTCCCGTATGG
CTTTCATTTTCTCCTCCTTGTATAAATCCTGGTTGCTGTCTCTTTATGAGGAGTTGTGGCCCGTTGTCAG
GCAACGTGGCGTGGTGTGCACTGTGTTTGCTGACGCAACCCCCACTGGTTGGGGCATTGCCACCACCTGT
CAGCTCCTTTCCGGGACTTTCGCTTTCCCCCTCCCTATTGCCACGGCGGAACTCATCGCCGCCTGCCTTG
CCCGCTGCTGGACAGGGGCTCGGCTGTTGGGCACTGACAATTCCGTGGTGTTGTCGGGGAAATCATCGTC
CTTTCCTTGGCTGCTCGCCTGTGTTGCCACCTGGATTCTGCGCGGGACGTCCTTCTGCTACGTCCCTTCG
GCCCTCAATCCAGCGGACCTTCCTTCCCGCGGCCTGCTGCCGGCTCTGCGGCCTCTTCCGCGTCTTCGCC
TTCGCCCTCAGACGAGTCGGATCTCCCTTTGGGCCGCCTCCCCGCATCGATACCGTCGACCTCGAGACCT
AGAAAAACATGGAGCAATCACAAGTAGCAATACAGCAGCTACCAATGCTGATTGTGCCTGGCTAGAAGCA
CAAGAGGAGGAGGAGGTGGGTTTTCCAGTCACACCTCAGGTACCTTTAAGACCAATGACTTACAAGGCAG
CTGTAGATCTTAGCCACTTTTTAAAAGAAAAGGGGGGACTGGAAGGGCTAATTCACTCCCAACGAAGACA
AGATATCCTTGATCTGTGGATCTACCACACACAAGGCTACTTCCCTGATTGGCAGAACTACACACCAGGG
CCAGGGATCAGATATCCACTGACCTTTGGATGGTGCTACAAGCTAGTACCAGTTGAGCAAGAGAAGGTAG
AAGAAGCCAATGAAGGAGAGAACACCCGCTTGTTACACCCTGTGAGCCTGCATGGGATGGATGACCCGGA
GAGAGAAGTATTAGAGTGGAGGTTTGACAGCCGCCTAGCATTTCATCACATGGCCCGAGAGCTGCATCCG
GACTGTACTGGGTCTCTCTGGTTAGACCAGATCTGAGCCTGGGAGCTCTCTGGCTAACTAGGGAACCCAC
TGCTTAAGCCTCAATAAAGCTTGCCTTGAGTGCTTCAAGTAGTGTGTGCCCGTCTGTTGTGTGACTCTGG
TAACTAGAGATCCCTCAGACCCTTTTAGTCAGTGTGGAAAATCTCTAGCAGGGCCCGTTTAAACCCGCTG
ATCAGCCTCGACTGTGCCTTCTAGTTGCCAGCCATCTGTTGTTTGCCCCTCCCCCGTGCCTTCCTTGACC
CTGGAAGGTGCCACTCCCACTGTCCTTTCCTAATAAAATGAGGAAATTGCATCGCATTGTCTGAGTAGGT
GTCATTCTATTCTGGGGGGTGGGGTGGGGCAGGACAGCAAGGGGGAGGATTGGGAAGACAATAGCAGGCA
TGCTGGGGATGCGGTGGGCTCTATGGCTTCTGAGGCGGAAAGAACCAGCTGGGGCTCTAGGGGGTATCCC
C
[124 nt withheld, positions 3712-3835]
C
[91 nt withheld, positions 3837-3927]
A
[49 nt withheld, positions 3929-3977]
CCTTTGACGTTGGAGTCCACGTTCTTT
[37 nt withheld, positions 4005-4041]
ACCCTATCTCGGTCTATTCTTTTGATTTATAAGGGATTTTGCCGATTTCGGCCTATTGGTTAAAAAATGA
GCTGATTTAACAAAAATTTAACGCGAATTAATTCTGTGGAATGTGTGTCAGTTAGGGTGTGGAAAGTCCC
CAGGCTCCCCAGCAGGCAGAAGTATGCAAAGCATGCATCTCAATTAGTCAGCAACCAGGTGTGGAAAGTC
CCCAGGCTCCCCAGCAGGCAGAAGTATGCAAAGCATGCATCTCAATTAGTCAGCAACCATAGTCCCGCCC
CTAACTCCGCCCATCCCGCCCCTAACTCCGCCCAGTTCCGCCCATTCTCCGCCCCATGGCTGACTAATTT
TTTTTATTTATGCAGAGGCCGAGGCCGCCTCTGCCTCTGAGCTATTCCAGAAGTAGTGAGGAGGCTTTTT
TGGAGGCCTAGGCTTTTGCAAAAAGCTCCCGGGAGCTTGTATATCCATTTTCGGATCTGATCAGCACGTG
TTGACAATTAATCATCGGCATAGTATATCGGCATAGTATAATACGACAAGGTGAGGAACTAAACCATGGC
CAAGTTGACCAGTGCCGTTCCGGTGCTCACCGCGCGCGACGTCGCCGGAGCGGTCGAGTTCTGGACCGAC
CGGCTCGGGTTCTCCCGGGACTTCGTGGAGGACGACTTCGCCGGTGTGGTCCGGGACGACGTGACCCTGT
TCATCAGCGCGGTCCAGGACCAGGTGGTGCCGGACAACACCCTGGCCTGGGTGTGGGTGCGCGGCCTGGA
CGAGCTGTACGCCGAGTGGTCGGAGGTCGTGTCCACGAACTTCCGGGACGCCTCCGGGCCGGCCATGACC
GAGATCGGCGAGCAGCCGTGGGGGCGGGAGTTCGCCCTGCGCGACCCGGCCGGCAACTGCGTGCACTTCG
TGGCCGAGGAGCAGGACTGACACGTGCTACGAGATTTCGATTCCACCGCCGCCTTCTATGAAAGGTTGGG
CTTCGGAATCGTTTTCCGGGACGCCGGCTGGATGATCCTCCAGCGCGGGGATCTCATGCTGGAGTTCTTC
GCCCACCCCAACTTGTTTATTGCAGCTTATAATGGTTACAAATAAAGCAATAGCATCACAAATTTCACAA
ATAAAGCATTTTTTTCACTGCATTCTAGTTGTGGTTTGTCCAAACTCATCAATGTATCTTATCATGTCTG
TATACCGTCGACCTCTAGCTAGAGCTTGGCGTAATCATGGTCATAGCTGTTTCCTGTGTGAAATTGTTAT
CCGCTCACAATTCCACACAACATACGAGCCGGAAGCATAAAGTGTAAAGCCTGGGGTGCCTAATGAGTGA
GCTAACTCACATTAATTGCGTTGCGCTCACTGCCCGCTTTCCAGTCGGGAAACCTGTCGTGCCAGCTGCA
TTAATGAATCGGCCAACGCGCGGGGAGAGGCGGTTTGCGTATTGGGCGCTCTTCCGCTTCCTCGCTCACT
GACTCGCTGCGCTCGGTCGTTCGGCTGCGGCGAGCGGTATCAGCTCACTCAAAGGCGGTAATACGGTTAT
CCACAGAATCAGGGGATAACGCAGGAAAGAACATGTGAGCAAAAGGCCAGCAAAAGGCCAGGAACCGTAA
AAAGGCCGCGTTGCTGGCGTTTTTCCATAGGCTCCGCCCCCCTGACGAGCATCACAAAAATCGACGCTCA
AGTCAGAGGTGGCGAAACCCGACAGGACTATAAAGATACCAGGCGTTTCCCCCTGGAAGCTCCCTCGTGC
GCTCTCCTGTTCCGACCCTGCCGCTTACCGGATACCTGTCCGCCTTTCTCCCTTCGGGAAGCGTGGCGCT
TTCTCATAGCTCACGCTGTAGGTATCTCAGTTCGGTGTAGGTCGTTCGCTCCAAGCTGGGCTGTGTGCAC
GAACCCCCCGTTCAGCCCGACCGCTGCGCCTTATCCGGTAACTATCGTCTTGAGTCCAACCCGGTAAGAC
ACGACTTATCGCCACTGGCAGCAGCCACTGGTAACAGGATTAGCAGAGCGAGGTATGTAGGCGGTGCTAC
AGAGTTCTTGAAGTGGTGGCCTAACTACGGCTACACTAGAAGAACAGTATTTGGTATCTGCGCTCTGCTG
AAGCCAGTTACCTTCGGAAAAAGAGTTGGTAGCTCTTGATCCGGCAAACAAACCACCGCTGGTAGCGGTG
GTTTTTTTGTTTGCAAGCAGCAGATTACGCGCAGAAAAAAAGGATCTCAAGAAGATCCTTTGATCTTTTC
TACGGGGTCTGACGCTCAGTGGAACGAAAACTCACGTTAAGGGATTTTGGTCATGAGATTATCAAAAAGG
ATCTTCACCTAGATCCTTTTAAATTAAAAATGAAGTTTTAAATCAATCTAAAGTATATATGAGTAAACTT
GGTCTGACAGTTACCAATGCTTAATCAGTGAGGCACCTATCTCAGCGATCTGTCTATTTCGTTCATCCAT
AGTTGCCTGACTCCCCGTCGTGTAGATAACTACGATACGGGAGGGCTTACCATCTGGCCCCAGTGCTGCA
ATGATACCGCGAGACCCACGCTCACCGGCTCCAGATTTATCAGCAATAAACCAGCCAGCCGGAAGGGCCG
AGCGCAGAAGTGGTCCTGCAACTTTATCCGCCTCCATCCAGTCTATTAATTGTTGCCGGGAAGCTAGAGT
AAGTAGTTCGCCAGTTAATAGTTTGCGCAACGTTGTTGCCATTGCTACAGGCATCGTGGTGTCACGCTCG
TCGTTTGGTATGGCTTCATTCAGCTCCGGTTCCCAACGATCAAGGCGAGTTACATGATCCCCCATGTTGT
GCAAAAAAGCGGTTAGCTCCTTCGGTCCTCCGATCGTTGTCAGAAGTAAGTTGGCCGCAGTGTTATCACT
CATGGTTATGGCAGCACTGCATAATTCTCTTACTGTCATGCCATCCGTAAGATGCTTTTCTGTGACTGGT
GAGTACTCAACCAAGTCATTCTGAGAATAGTGTATGCGGCGACCGAGTTGCTCTTGCCCGGCGTCAATAC
GGGATAATACCGCGCCACATAGCAGAACTTTAAAAGTGCTCATCATTGGAAAACGTTCTTCGGGGCGAAA
ACTCTCAAGGATCTTACCGCTGTTGAGATCCAGTTCGATGTAACCCACTCGTGCACCCAACTGATCTTCA
GCATCTTTTACTTTCACCAGCGTTTCTGGGTGAGCAAAAACAGGAAGGCAAAATGCCGCAAAAAAGGGAA
TAAGGGCGACACGGAAATGTTGAATACTCATACTCTTCCTTTTTCAATATTATTGAAGCATTTATCAGGG
TTATTGTCTCATGAGCGGATACATATTTGAATGTATTTAGAAAAATAAACAAATAGGGGTTCCGCGCACA
TTTCCCCGAAAAGTGCCACCTGACGTCGACGGATCGGGAGATCTCCCGATCCCCTATGGTGCACTCTCAG
TACAATCTGCTCTGATGCCGCATAGTTAAGCCAGTATCTGCTCCCTGCTTGTGTGTTGGAGGTCGCTGAG
TAGTGCGCGAGCAAAATTTAAGCTACAACAAGGCAAGGCTTGACCGACAATTGCATGAAGAATCTGCTTA
GGGTTAGGCGTTTTGCGCTGCTTCGCGATGTACGGGCCAGATATACGCGTTGACATTGATTATTGACTAG
TTATTAATAGTAATCAATTACGGGGTCATTAGTTCATAGCCCATATATGGAGTTCCGCGTTACATAACTT
ACGGTAAATGGCCCGCCTGGCTGACCGCCCAACGACCCCCGCCCATTGACGTCAATAATGACGTATGTTC
CCATAGTAACGCCAATAGGGACTTTCCATTGACGTCAATGGGTGGAGTATTTACGGTAAACTGCCCACTT
GGCAGTACATCAAGTGTATCATATGCCAAGTACGCCCCCTATTGACGTCAATGACGGTAAATGGCCCGCC
TGGCATTATGCCCAGTACATGACCTTATGGGACTTTCCTACTTGGCAGTACATCTACGTATTAGTCATCG
CTATTACCATGGTGATGCGGTTTTGGCAGTACATCAATGGGCGTGGATAGCGGTTTGACTCACGGGGATT
TCCAAGTCTCCACCCCATTGACGTCAATGGGAGTTTGTTTTGGCACCAAAATCAACGGGACTTTCCAAAA
TGTCGTAACAACTCCGCCCCATTGACGCAAATGGGCGGTAGGCGTGTACGGTGGGAGGTCTATATAAGCA
GCGCGTTTTGCCTGTACTGGGTCTCTCTGGTTAGACCAGATCTGAGCCTGGGAGCTCTCTGGCTAACTAG
GGAACCCACTGCTTAAGCCTCAATAAAGCTTGCCTTGAGTGCTTCAAGTAGTGTGTGCCCGTCTGTTGTG
TGACTCTGGTAACTAGAGATCCCTCAGACCCTTTTAGTCAGTGTGGAAAATCTCTAGCAGTGGCGCCCGA
ACAGGGACTTGAAAGCGAAAGGGAAACCAGAGGAGCTCTCTCGACGCAGGACTCGGCTTGCTGAAGCGCG
CACGGCAAGAGGCGAGGGGCGGCGACTGGTGAGTACGCCAAAAATTTTGACTAGCGGAGGCTAGAAGGAG
AGAGATGGGTGCGAGAGCGTCAGTATTAAGCGGGGGAGAATTAGATCGCGATGGGAAAAAATTCGGTTAA
GGCCAGGGGGAAAGAAAAAATATAAATTAAAACATATAGTATGGGCAAGCAGGGAGCTAGAACGATTCGC
AGTTAATCCTGGCCTGTTAGAAACATCAGAAGGCTGTAGACAAATACTGGGACAGCTACAACCATCCCTT
CAGACAGGATCAGAAGAACTTAGATCATTATATAATACAGTAGCAACCCTCTATTGTGTGCATCAAAGGA
TAGAGATAAAAGACACCAAGGAAGCTTTAGACAAGATAGAGGAAGAGCAAAACAAAAGTAAGACCACCGC
ACAGCAAGCGGCCGCTGATCTTCAGACCTGGAGGAGGAGATATGAGGGACAATTGGAGAAGTGAATTATA
TAAATATAAAGTAGTAAAAATTGAACCATTAGGAGTAGCACCCACCAAGGCAAAGAGAAGAGTGGTGCAG
AGAGAAAAAAGAGCAGTGGGAATAGGAGCTTTGTTCCTTGGGTTCTTGGGAGCAGCAGGAAGCACTATGG
GCGCAGCGTCAATGACGCTGACGGTACAGGCCAGACAATTATTGTCTGGTATAGTGCAGCAGCAGAACAA
TTTGCTGAGGGCTATTGAGGCGCAACAGCATCTGTTGCAACTCACAGTCTGGGGCATCAAGCAGCTCCAG
GCAAGAATCCTGGCTGTGGAAAGATACCTAAAGGATCAACAGCTCCTGGGGATTTGGGGTTGCTCTGGAA
AACTCATTTGCACCACTGCTGTGCCTTGGAATGCTAGTTGGAGTAATAAATCTCTGGAACAGATTTGGAA
TCACACGACCTGGATGGAGTGGGACAGAGAAATTAACAATTACACAAGCTTAATACACTCCTTAATTGAA
GAATCGCAAAACCAGCAAGAAAAGAATGAACAAGAATTATTGGAATTAGATAAATGGGCAAGTTTGTGGA
ATTGGTTTAACATAACAAATTGGCTGTGGTATATAAAATTATTCATAATGATAGTAGGAGGCTTGGTAGG
TTTAAGAATAGTTTTTGCTGTACTTTCTATAGTGAATAGAGTTAGGCAGGGATATTCACCATTATCGTTT
CAGACCCACCTCCCAACCCCGAGGGGACCCGACAGGCCCGAAGGAATAGAAGAAGAAGGTGGAGAGAGAG
ACAGAGACAGATCCATTCGATTAGTGAACGGATCGGCACTGCGTGCGCCAATTCTGCAGACAAATGGCAG
TATTCATCCACAATTTTAAAAGAAAAGGGGGGATTGGGGGGTACAGTGCAGGGGAAAGAATAGTAGACAT
AATAGCAACAGACATACAAACTAAAGAATTACAAAAACAAATTACAAAAATTCAAAATTTTCGGGTTTAT
TACAGGGACAGCAGAGATCCAGTTTGGTTAATTAGCTAGCTGCAAAGATGGATAAAGTTTTAAACAGAGA
GGAATCTTTGCAGCTAATGGACCTTCTAGGTCTTGAAAGGAGTGGGAATTGGCTCCGGTGCCCGTCAGTG
GGCAGAGCGCACATCGCCCACAGTCCCCGAGAAGTTGGGGGGAGGGGTCGGCAATTGAACCGGTGCCTAG
AGAAGGTGGCGCGGGGTAAACTGGGAAAGTGATGTCGTGTACTGGCTCCGCCTTTTTCCCGAGGGTGGGG
GAGAACCGTATATAAGTGCAGTAGTCGCCGTGAACGTTCTTTTTCGCAACGGGTTTGCCGCCAGAACACA
GGTAAGTGCCGTGTGTGGTTCCCGCGGGCCTGGCCTCTTTACGGGTTATGGCCCTTGCGTGCCTTGAATT
ACTTCCACCTGGCTGCAGTACGTGATTCTTGATCCCGAGCTTCGGGTTGGAAGTGGGTGGGAGAGTTCGA
GGCCTTGCGCTTAAGGAGCCCCTTCGCCTCGTGCTTGAGTTGAGGCCTGGCCTGGGCGCTGGGGCCGCCG
CGTGCGAATCTGGTGGCACCTTCGCGCCTGTCTCGCTGCTTTCGATAAGTCTCTAGCCATTTAAAATTTT
TGATGACCTGCTGCGACGCTTTTTTTCTGGCAAGATAGTCTTGTAAATGCGGGCCAAGATCTGCACACTG
GTATTTCGGTTTTTGGGGCCGCGGGCGGCGACGGGGCCCGTGCGTCCCAGCGCACATGTTCGGCGAGGCG
GGGCCTGCGAGCGCGGCCACCGAGAATCGGACGGGGGTAGTCTCAAGCTGGCCGGCCTGCTCTGGTGCCT
GGCCTCGCGCCGCCGTGTATCGCCCCGCCCTGGGCGGCAAGGCTGGCCCGGTCGGCACCAGTTGCGTGAG
CGGAAAGATGGCCGCTTCCCGGCCCTGCTGCAGGGAGCTCAAAATGAAGGACGCGGCGCTCGGGAGAGCG
GGCGGGTGAGTCACCCACACAAAGGAAAAGGGCCTTTCCGTCCTCAGCCGTCGCTTCATGTGACTCCACG
GAGTACCGGGCGCCGTCCAGGCACCTCGATTAGTTCTCGAGCTTTTGGAGTACGTCGTCTTTAGGTTGGG
GGGAGGGGTTTTATGCGATGGAGTTTCCCCACACTGAGTGGGTGGAGACTGAAGTTAGGCCAGCTTGGCA
CTTGATGTAATTCTCCTTGGAATTTGCCCTTTTTGAGTTTGGATCTTGGTTCATTCTCAAGCCTCAGACA
GTGGTTCAAAGTTTTTTTCTTCCATTTCAGGTGTCGTGA
Features (pLannotate 1.2.2; 35 found; start..end, strand, type, name):
     13..402     +  CDS            CAPSD_BPMS2: Experimental evidence at protein level: Swiss-Prot protein existence level 1. Acts as a translational repressor of viral replicase synthesis late in infection. This latter function is the result of capsid protein interaction with an RNA hairpin which contains the replicase ribosome-binding site. From Escherichia phage MS2 (Bacteriophage MS2).
    493..1035    +  CDS            Rela (fragment): TF65_MOUSE - Also known as Nfkb3. Experimental evidence at protein level: Swiss-Prot protein existence level 1. NF-kappa-B is a pleiotropic transcription factor present in almost all cell types and is the endpoint of a series of signal transduction events that are initiated by a vast array of stimuli related to many biological processes such as inflammation, immunity, differentiation, cell growth, tumorigenesis and apoptosis. NF-kappa-B is a homo- or heterodimeric complex formed by the Rel-like domain- containing proteins RELA/p65, RELB, NFKB1/p105, NFKB1/p50, REL and NFKB2/p52. The heterodime
   1060..1431    +  CDS            HSF1: C-terminal activation domain from the human heat shock transcription factor HSF1
   1501..2097    +  CDS            PuroR (fragment): puromycin N-acetyltransferase; pac from Streptomyces; confers resistance to puromycin
   2117..2705    +  misc_feature   WPRE: woodchuck hepatitis virus posttranscriptional regulatory element
   2642..3223    +  CDS            nef (fragment): NEF_HV1H2 - Experimental evidence at protein level: Swiss-Prot protein existence level 1. Extracellular Nef protein targets CD4(+) T-lymphocytes for apoptosis by interacting with CXCR4 surface receptors. From Human immunodeficiency virus type 1 group M subtype B (isolate HXB2) (HIV-1).
   3230..3410    +  LTR            5' LTR (truncated): truncated 5' long terminal repeat (LTR) from HIV-1
   3442..3666    +  polyA_signal   bGH poly(A) signal: bovine growth hormone polyadenylation signal
   3670..3691    +  promoter       SV40 promoter (fragment): SV40 enhancer and early promoter
   3712..4140    +  rep_origin     f1 ori (sequence partly withheld): f1 bacteriophage origin of replication; arrow indicates direction of (+) strand synthesis
   4154..4483    +  promoter       SV40 promoter: SV40 enhancer and early promoter
   4531..4578    +  promoter       EM7 promoter: synthetic bacterial promoter&nbsp
   4597..4971    +  CDS            BleoR: antibiotic-binding protein; Sh ble from Streptoalloteichus hindustanus; confers resistance to bleomycin, phleomycin, and Zeocin™
   4981..5106    +  CDS            ble (fragment): BLE_KLEPN - Experimental evidence at protein level: Swiss-Prot protein existence level 1. Binding protein with a strong affinity to the bleomycin family of antibiotics. Binds to CL990; an antimitotic-antibiotic compound. From Klebsiella pneumoniae.
   5101..5222    +  polyA_signal   SV40 poly(A) signal: SV40 polyadenylation signal
   5293..5315    -  protein_bind   lac operator (fragment): The lac repressor binds to the lac operator to inhibit transcription in E. coli. This inhibition can be relieved by adding lactose or isopropyl-β-D-thiogalactopyranoside (IPTG). lac repressor encoded by lacI
   5319..5349    -  promoter       lac promoter: promoter for the E. coli lac operon
   5364..5385    -  protein_bind   CAP binding site: CAP binding activates transcription in the presence of cAMP. E. coli catabolite activator protein
   5398..5490    -  CDS            lacI (fragment): lac repressor; lacI; The lac repressor binds to the lac operator to inhibit transcription in E. coli. This inhibition can be relieved by adding lactose or isopropyl-β-D-thiogalactopyranoside (IPTG).
   5673..6261    -  rep_origin     ori: high-copy-number ColE1/pMB1/pBR322/pUC origin of replication
   6432..7292    -  CDS            AmpR: β-lactamase; bla; confers resistance to ampicillin, carbenicillin, and related antibiotics
   7293..7397    -  promoter       AmpR promoter: bla
   7456..7508    -  misc_feature   bom (fragment): basis of mobility region from pBR322
   7663..8042    +  enhancer       CMV enhancer: human cytomegalovirus immediate early enhancer
   8043..8242    +  promoter       CMV promoter: human cytomegalovirus (CMV) immediate early promoter
   8260..8440    +  LTR            5' LTR (truncated): truncated 5' long terminal repeat (LTR) from HIV-1
   8487..8612    +  misc_feature   HIV-1 Ψ: packaging signal of human immunodeficiency virus type 1
   8596..8959    +  CDS            HIV-1 gag (fragment): gag protein from human immunodeficiency virus 1; gag
   9105..9338    +  misc_feature   RRE: The Rev response element (RRE) of HIV-1 allows for Rev-dependent mRNA export from the nucleus to the cytoplasm.
   9715..9815    +  CDS            Rev (fragment): human immunodeficiency virus 1 (HIV-1) Rev protein; rev; enhances nuclear export of unspliced and incompletely spliced viral mRNAs
   9865..9982    +  misc_feature   cPPT/CTS: central polypurine tract and central termination sequence of HIV-1
  10039..10105   +  CDS            small t antigen (fragment): SV40 (simian virus 40) small t antigen
  10131..10342   +  promoter       EF-1α core promoter: core promoter for human elongation factor EF-1α
  10343..10452   +  intron         EF-1α intron A (fragment): intron upstream of the start codon of human EF-1α
  11078..11281   +  intron         EF-1α intron A: truncated intron upstream of the start codon of human EF-1α
