[The description below was written by a language model from this plasmid's Addgene catalogue record and pLannotate feature annotations shown in this document.]
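Description:
Lenti_MS2_P65_HSF1_2A_puro is a lentiviral expression plasmid derived from the lentiMPH v2 backbone, in which the original hygromycin marker has been replaced with puromycin resistance. It is catalogued as an empty backbone whose purpose is to express the MS2-P65-HSF1 activator fusion. In bacteria it is maintained through a high-copy ColE1/pUC-type origin with ampicillin selection. The plasmid backbone also carries an f1 origin and an SV40/EM7-driven bleomycin (Zeocin) resistance cassette that lies outside the viral genome. The catalogue lists a backbone size of 11,739 bp, whereas the sequenced record annotated here is 11,290 nt.

The transfer-vector portion has a CMV enhancer/promoter fused to a truncated HIV-1 5' LTR, followed by the Ψ packaging signal, partial gag, the RRE for Rev-dependent RNA export and the cPPT/CTS. Downstream, a WPRE boosts transcript expression and a second truncated LTR closes the viral genome, followed by a bGH polyadenylation signal. Between these elements, an EF-1α promoter with intron A sequence drives a single open reading frame. This frame encodes the MS2 bacteriophage coat protein, a fragment of murine RelA (NF-κB p65) and the C-terminal activation domain of human HSF1. Puromycin N-acetyltransferase follows. The plasmid name indicates that it is linked by a 2A peptide, although the feature table does not annotate that element.

The MS2 coat protein binds a specific RNA hairpin, so the fusion can recruit the p65 and HSF1 activation domains to RNAs carrying MS2 hairpins. Such RNAs include the modified guide RNAs used in dCas9-based transcriptional activation systems, though the record itself does not spell out this application. Transduced mammalian cells that stably express the activator can be selected with puromycin.
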