Addgene plasmid #118699: Lenti_MS2_P65_HSF1_2A_puro
Purpose: (Empty Backbone) To express MS2-P65-HSF1
Depositing lab: Christopher Vakoc. Depositing organization: Cold Spring Harbor Laboratory. Publication: A Transcription Factor Addiction in Leukemia Imposed by the MLL Promoter Sequence. Lu B, Klingbeil O, Tarumoto Y, Somerville TDD, Huang YH, Wei Y, Wai DC, Low JKK, Milazzo JP, Wu XS, Cao Z, Yan X, Demerdash OE, Huang G, Mackay JP, Kinney JB, Shi J, Vakoc CR. Cancer Cell. 2018 Dec 10;34(6):970-981.e8. doi: 10.1016/j.ccell.2018.10.015. Epub 2018 Nov 29. PubMed 30503706.
Backbone
  Vector backbone: lentiMPH v2
  Backbone size (bp): 11739
  Modifications to backbone: Replace hygro with puromycin
  Vector type: Lentiviral
  Selectable markers: Puromycin
Growth in bacteria
  Bacterial resistance: Ampicillin, 100 μg/mL
  Growth temperature: 37°C
  Growth strain: NEB Stable
  Copy number: High Copy
Resource information
  A portion of this plasmid was derived from a plasmid made by: (Plasmid #89308)
Terms and licenses: Academic/Nonprofit Terms; Industry Terms: Not Available to Industry
How to cite: Lenti_MS2_P65_HSF1_2A_puro was a gift from Christopher Vakoc (Addgene plasmid # 118699 ; http://n2t.net/addgene:118699 ; RRID:Addgene_118699)
